>Addgene plasmid #91623 | pPN224 | addgene full sequence | sequence record 180338 | Addgene NGS Result
GAGGGCCTATTTCCCATGATTCCTTCATATTTGCATATACGATACAAGGCTGTTAGAGAGATAATTGGAA
TTAATTTGACTGTAAACACAAAGATATTAGTACAAAATACGTGACGTAGAAAGTAATAATTTCTTGGGTA
GTTTGCAGTTTTAAAATTATGTTTTAAAATGGACTATCATATGCTTACCGTAACTTGAAAGTATTTCGAT
TTCTTGGCTTTATATATCTTGTGGAAAGGACGAAACACCGCTCCCCGTAATCACCCTCGGGTTTTAGAGC
TAGAAATAGCAAGTTAAAATAAGGCTAGTCCGTTATCAACTTGAAAAAGTGGCACCGAGTCGGTGCTTTT
TTAAGCTTGGCGTAATCATGGTCATAGCTGTTTCCTGTGTGAAATTGTTATCCGCTCACAATTCCACACA
ACATACGAGCCGGAAGCATAAAGTGTAAAGCCTGGGGTGCCTAATGAGTGAGCTAACTCACATTAATTGC
GTTGCGCTCACTGCCCGCTTTCCAGTCGGGAAACCTGTCGTGCCAGCTGCATTAATGAATCGGCCAACGC
GCGGGGAGAGGCGGTTTGCGTATTGGGCGCTCTTCCGCTTCCTCGCTCACTGACTCGCTGCGCTCGGTCG
TTCGGCTGCGGCGAGCGGTATCAGCTCACTCAAAGGCGGTAATACGGTTATCCACAGAATCAGGGGATAA
CGCAGGAAAGAACATGTGAGCAAAAGGCCAGCAAAAGGCCAGGAACCGTAAAAAGGCCGCGTTGCTGGCG
TTTTTCCATAGGCTCCGCCCCCCTGACGAGCATCACAAAAATCGACGCTCAAGTCAGAGGTGGCGAAACC
CGACAGGACTATAAAGATACCAGGCGTTTCCCCCTGGAAGCTCCCTCGTGCGCTCTCCTGTTCCGACCCT
GCCGCTTACCGGATACCTGTCCGCCTTTCTCCCTTCGGGAAGCGTGGCGCTTTCTCATAGCTCACGCTGT
AGGTATCTCAGTTCGGTGTAGGTCGTTCGCTCCAAGCTGGGCTGTGTGCACGAACCCCCCGTTCAGCCCG
ACCGCTGCGCCTTATCCGGTAACTATCGTCTTGAGTCCAACCCGGTAAGACACGACTTATCGCCACTGGC
AGCAGCCACTGGTAACAGGATTAGCAGAGCGAGGTATGTAGGCGGTGCTACAGAGTTCTTGAAGTGGTGG
CCTAACTACGGCTACACTAGAAGAACAGTATTTGGTATCTGCGCTCTGCTGAAGCCAGTTACCTTCGGAA
AAAGAGTTGGTAGCTCTTGATCCGGCAAACAAACCACCGCTGGTAGCGGTGGTTTTTTTGTTTGCAAGCA
GCAGATTACGCGCAGAAAAAAAGGATCTCAAGAAGATCCTTTGATCTTTTCTACGGGGTCTGACGCTCAG
TGGAACGAAAACTCACGTTAAGGGATTTTGGTCATGAGATTATCAAAAAGGATCTTCACCTAGATCCTTT
TAAATTAAAAATGAAGTTTTAAATCAATCTAAAGTATATATGAGTAAACTTGGTCTGACAGTTACCAATG
CTTAATCAGTGAGGCACCTATCTCAGCGATCTGTCTATTTCGTTCATCCATAGTTGCCTGACTCCCCGTC
GTGTAGATAACTACGATACGGGAGGGCTTACCATCTGGCCCCAGTGCTGCAATGATACCGCGAGACCCAC
GCTCACCGGCTCCAGATTTATCAGCAATAAACCAGCCAGCCGGAAGGGCCGAGCGCAGAAGTGGTCCTGC
AACTTTATCCGCCTCCATCCAGTCTATTAATTGTTGCCGGGAAGCTAGAGTAAGTAGTTCGCCAGTTAAT
AGTTTGCGCAACGTTGTTGCCATTGCTACAGGCATCGTGGTGTCACGCTCGTCGTTTGGTATGGCTTCAT
TCAGCTCCGGTTCCCAACGATCAAGGCGAGTTACATGATCCCCCATGTTGTGCAAAAAAGCGGTTAGCTC
CTTCGGTCCTCCGATCGTTGTCAGAAGTAAGTTGGCCGCAGTGTTATCACTCATGGTTATGGCAGCACTG
CATAATTCTCTTACTGTCATGCCATCCGTAAGATGCTTTTCTGTGACTGGTGAGTACTCAACCAAGTCAT
TCTGAGAATAGTGTATGCGGCGACCGAGTTGCTCTTGCCCGGCGTCAATACGGGATAATACCGCGCCACA
TAGCAGAACTTTAAAAGTGCTCATCATTGGAAAACGTTCTTCGGGGCGAAAACTCTCAAGGATCTTACCG
CTGTTGAGATCCAGTTCGATGTAACCCACTCGTGCACCCAACTGATCTTCAGCATCTTTTACTTTCACCA
GCGTTTCTGGGTGAGCAAAAACAGGAAGGCAAAATGCCGCAAAAAAGGGAATAAGGGCGACACGGAAATG
TTGAATACTCATACTCTTCCTTTTTCAATATTATTGAAGCATTTATCAGGGTTATTGTCTCATGAGCGGA
TACATATTTGAATGTATTTAGAAAAATAAACAAATAGGGGTTCCGCGCACATTTCCCCGAAAAGTGCCAC
CTGACGTCTAAGAAACCATTATTATCATGACATTAACCTATAAAAATAGGCGTATCACGAGGCCCTTTCG
TCTCGCGCGTTTCGGTGATGACGGTGAAAACCTCTGACACATGCAGCTCCCGGAGACGGTCACAGCTTGT
CTGTAAGCGGATGCCGGGAGCAGACAAGCCCGTCAGGGCGCGTCAGCGGGTGTTGGCGGGTGTCGGGGCT
GGCTTAACTATGCGGCATCAGAGCAGATTGTACTGAGAGTGCACCATATGCGGTGTGAAATACCGCACAG
ATGCGTAAGGAGAAAATACCGCATCAGGCGCCATTCGCCATTCAGGCTGCGCAACTGTTGGGAAGGGCGA
TCGGTGCGGGCCTCTTCGCTATTACGCCAGCTGGCGAAAGGGGGATGTGCTGCAAGGCGATTAAGTTGGG
TAACGCCAGGGTTTTCCCAGTCACGACGTTGTAAAACGACGGCCAGTGAATTCGAGCTCGGTACCCGGGG
ATCCGTTAATTAA
Features (pLannotate 1.2.2; 13 found; start..end, strand, type, name):
      1..241     +  promoter       U6 promoter: RNA polymerase III promoter for human U6 snRNA
    271..346     +  misc_RNA       gRNA scaffold: guide RNA scaffold for the Streptococcus pyogenes CRISPR/Cas9 system
    395..411     -  protein_bind   lac operator: The lac repressor binds to the lac operator to inhibit transcription in E. coli. This inhibition can be relieved by adding lactose or isopropyl-β-D-thiogalactopyranoside (IPTG). lac repressor encoded by lacI
    419..449     -  promoter       lac promoter: promoter for the E. coli lac operon
    464..485     -  protein_bind   CAP binding site: CAP binding activates transcription in the presence of cAMP. E. coli catabolite activator protein
    498..590     -  CDS            lacI (fragment): lac repressor; lacI; The lac repressor binds to the lac operator to inhibit transcription in E. coli. This inhibition can be relieved by adding lactose or isopropyl-β-D-thiogalactopyranoside (IPTG).
    773..1361    -  rep_origin     ori: high-copy-number ColE1/pMB1/pBR322/pUC origin of replication
   1532..2392    -  CDS            AmpR: β-lactamase; bla; confers resistance to ampicillin, carbenicillin, and related antibiotics
   2393..2497    -  promoter       AmpR promoter: bla
   2592..2627    +  CDS            rop (fragment): Rop protein, which maintains plasmids at low copy number; rop
   2729..2828    +  misc_feature   bom (fragment): basis of mobility region from pBR322
   2834..2991    -  CDS            lacZα (fragment): LacZα fragment of β-galactosidase; lacZ fragment
   2988..3014    +  misc_feature   MCS (fragment): pUC18/19 multiple cloning site
