[The description below was written by a language model from this plasmid's Addgene catalogue record and pLannotate feature annotations shown in this document.]
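Description:
pPN224 is a small (about 3.0 kb) CRISPR guide RNA expression plasmid built on a pUC19 backbone carrying a human U6 promoter. It is propagated in E. coli as a high-copy plasmid through the ColE1/pUC-type origin of replication and is selected with ampicillin via the β-lactamase gene and its native promoter. The rest of the backbone consists of typical pUC19 remnants picked up by the annotation: the lac promoter, operator and CAP binding site, fragments of lacZα and the multiple cloning site, and short fragments annotated as lacI, rop and bom. None of these play a role in the plasmid's intended function. No mammalian selection marker, reporter or Cas9 coding sequence is annotated, so the nuclease must be supplied from a separate source.

The payload is a single sgRNA cassette. The U6 promoter, an RNA polymerase III promoter suited to producing short, uncapped transcripts, drives a roughly 20-nucleotide spacer directed against human GRM3, the gene encoding metabotropic glutamate receptor 3. This spacer is fused directly to the Streptococcus pyogenes Cas9 guide RNA scaffold. It was inserted between two BbsI sites, which were destroyed during cloning, as is usual for type IIS oligo-cloning of guides; it sits in the unannotated gap between the promoter and the scaffold in the feature table.

The plasmid is used to express a GRM3-targeting guide in human cells alongside SpCas9. The associated publication describes a scaled CRISPR editing workflow in human pluripotent stem cells for studying genes implicated in psychiatric disease.
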