Addgene plasmid #91623: pPN224
Purpose: Express sgRNA targeting human GRM3
Depositing lab: Lindy Barrett. Depositing organization: Broad Institute. Publication: A Scaled Framework for CRISPR Editing of Human Pluripotent Stem Cells to Study Psychiatric Disease. Hazelbaker DZ, Beccard A, Bara AM, Dabkowski N, Messana A, Mazzucato P, Lam D, Manning D, Eggan K, Barrett LE. Stem Cell Reports. 2017 Oct 10;9(4):1315-1327. doi: 10.1016/j.stemcr.2017.09.006. PubMed 29020615.
Backbone
  Vector backbone: pUC19-U6 promoter
  Vector type: CRISPR
Growth in bacteria
  Bacterial resistance: Ampicillin, 100 μg/mL
  Growth temperature: 37°C
  Growth strain: DH5alpha
  Copy number: High Copy
Gene/Insert
  Gene/Insert name: GRM3 (alt name: NM_000840.2)
  gRNA/shRNA sequence: CTCCCCGTAATCACCCTCGG
  Species: H. sapiens (human)
  Insert size (bp): 21
  Entrez Gene: GRM3 (a.k.a. GLUR3, GPRC1C, MGLUR3, mGlu3)
  Promoter: U6
  Cloning method: Restriction Enzyme; 5′ cloning site BbsI (destroyed during cloning); 3′ cloning site BbsI (destroyed during cloning)
  Sequencing primers: 5′ M13F (-21)
Terms and licenses: Academic/Nonprofit Terms; Industry Terms: Not Available to Industry
How to cite: pPN224 was a gift from Lindy Barrett (Addgene plasmid # 91623 ; http://n2t.net/addgene:91623 ; RRID:Addgene_91623)
